>Addgene plasmid #99515 | pHyg-AID* | addgene full sequence | sequence record 191042 | Addgene NGS Result
ATTTAGGTGACACTATAGAACGCGGCCGCCAGCTGAAGCTTCGTACGCTGCAGGTCGACGGTGCAGGCGC
CGGGGCTGGTGCTGGGGCAGGTACCCCTAAAGATCCAGCCAAACCTCCGGCCAAGGCACAAGTTGTGGGA
TGGCCACCGCTTGATTTTTGGCAGGAAACCATCACGTTCTTCCGGTATGATCTCACCGGTGGCCCGGAGG
CGGCGGCGTTCGTGAAGTGATCACCCGGGTTAATTAAGGCGCGCCAGATCTGTTTAGCTTGCCTCGTCCC
CGCCGGGTCACCCGGCCAGCGACATGGAGGCCCAGAATACCCTCCTTGACAGTCTTGACGTGCGCAGCTC
AGGGGCATGATGTGACTGTCGCCCGTACATTTAGCCCATACATCCCCATGTATAATCATTTGCATCCATA
CATTTTGATGGCCGCACGGCGCGAAGCAAAAATTACGGCTCCTCGCTGCGGACCTGCGAGCAGGGAAACG
CTCCCCTCACAGACGCGTTGAATTGTCCCCACGCCGCGCCCCTGTAGAGAAATATAAAAGGTTAGGATTT
GCCACTGAGGTTCTTCTTTCATATACTTCCTTTTAAAATCTTGCTAGGATACAGTTCTCACATCACATCC
GAACATAAACAACCATGGGTAAAAAGCCTGAACTCACCGCGACGTCTGTCGAGAAGTTTCTGATCGAAAA
GTTCGACAGCGTCTCCGACCTGATGCAGCTCTCGGAGGGCGAAGAATCTCGTGCTTTCAGCTTCGATGTA
GGAGGGCGTGGATATGTCCTGCGGGTAAATAGCTGCGCCGATGGTTTCTACAAAGATCGTTATGTTTATC
GGCACTTTGCATCGGCCGCGCTCCCGATTCCGGAAGTGCTTGACATTGGGGAATTCAGCGAGAGCCTGAC
CTATTGCATCTCCCGCCGTGCACAGGGTGTCACGTTGCAAGACCTGCCTGAAACCGAACTGCCCGCTGTT
CTGCAGCCGGTCGCGGAGGCCATGGATGCGATCGCTGCGGCCGATCTTAGCCAGACGAGCGGGTTCGGCC
CATTCGGACCGCAAGGAATCGGTCAATACACTACATGGCGTGATTTCATATGCGCGATTGCTGATCCCCA
TGTGTATCACTGGCAAACTGTGATGGACGACACCGTCAGTGCGTCCGTCGCGCAGGCTCTCGATGAGCTG
ATGCTTTGGGCCGAGGACTGCCCCGAAGTCCGGCACCTCGTGCACGCGGATTTCGGCTCCAACAATGTCC
TGACGGACAATGGCCGCATAACAGCGGTCATTGACTGGAGCGAGGCGATGTTCGGGGATTCCCAATACGA
GGTCGCCAACATCTTCTTCTGGAGGCCGTGGTTGGCTTGTATGGAGCAGCAGACGCGCTACTTCGAGCGG
AGGCATCCGGAGCTTGCAGGATCGCCGCGGCTCCGGGCGTATATGCTCCGCATTGGTCTTGACCAACTCT
ATCAGAGCTTGGTTGACGGCAATTTCGATGATGCAGCTTGGGCGCAGGGTCGATGCGACGCAATCGTCCG
ATCCGGAGCCGGGACTGTCGGGCGTACACAAATCGCCCGCAGAAGCGCGGCCGTCTGGACCGATGGCTGT
GTAGAAGTACTCGCCGATAGTGGAAACCGACGCCCCAGCACTCGTCCGAGGGCAAAGGAATAATCTCGAG
TCATGTAATTAGTTATGTCACGCTTACATTCACGCCCTCCCCCCACATCCGCTCTAACCGAAAAGGAAGG
AGTTAGACAACCTGAAGTCTAGGTCCCTATTTATTTTTTTATAGTTATGTTAGTATTAAGAACGTTATTT
ATATTTCAAATTTTTCTTTTTTTTCTGTACAGACGCGTGTACGCATGTAACATTATACTGAAAACCTTGC
TTGAGAAGGTTTTGGGACGCTCGAAGGCTTTAACGAGCTCGAATTCATCGATGATATCAGATCCACTAGT
GGCCTATGCGGCCGCGGATCTGCCGGTCTCCCTATAGTGAGTCGTATTAATTTCGATAAGCCAGGTTAAC
CTGCATTAATGAATCGGCCAACGCGCGGGGAGAGGCGGTTTGCGTATTGGGCGCTCTTCCGCTTCCTCGC
TCACTGACTCGCTGCGCTCGGTCGTTCGGCTGCGGCGAGCGGTATCAGCTCACTCAAAGGCGGTAATACG
GTTATCCACAGAATCAGGGGATAACGCAGGAAAGAACATGTGAGCAAAAGGCCAGCAAAAGGCCAGGAAC
CGTAAAAAGGCCGCGTTGCTGGCGTTTTTCCATAGGCTCCGCCCCCCTGACGAGCATCACAAAAATCGAC
GCTCAAGTCAGAGGTGGCGAAACCCGACAGGACTATAAAGATACCAGGCGTTTCCCCCTGGAAGCTCCCT
CGTGCGCTCTCCTGTTCCGACCCTGCCGCTTACCGGATACCTGTCCGCCTTTCTCCCTTCGGGAAGCGTG
GCGCTTTCTCATAGCTCACGCTGTAGGTATCTCAGTTCGGTGTAGGTCGTTCGCTCCAAGCTGGGCTGTG
TGCACGAACCCCCCGTTCAGCCCGACCGCTGCGCCTTATCCGGTAACTATCGTCTTGAGTCCAACCCGGT
AAGACACGACTTATCGCCACTGGCAGCAGCCACTGGTAACAGGATTAGCAGAGCGAGGTATGTAGGCGGT
GCTACAGAGTTCTTGAAGTGGTGGCCTAACTACGGCTACACTAGAAGAACAGTATTTGGTATCTGCGCTC
TGCTGAAGCCAGTTACCTTCGGAAAAAGAGTTGGTAGCTCTTGATCCGGCAAACAAACCACCGCTGGTAG
CGGTGGTTTTTTTGTTTGCAAGCAGCAGATTACGCGCAGAAAAAAAGGATCTCAAGAAGATCCTTTGATC
TTTTCTACGGGGTCTGACGCTCAGTGGAACGAAAACTCACGTTAAGGGATTTTGGTCATGAGATTATCAA
AAAGGATCTTCACCTAGATCCTTTTAAATTAAAAATGAAGTTTTAAATCAATCTAAAGTATATATGAGTA
AACTTGGTCTGACAGTTACCAATGCTTAATCAGTGAGGCACCTATCTCAGCGATCTGTCTATTTCGTTCA
TCCATAGTTGCCTGACTCCCCGTCGTGTAGATAACTACGATACGGGAGGGCTTACCATCTGGCCCCAGTG
CTGCAATGATACCGCGAGACCCACGCTCACCGGCTCCAGATTTATCAGCAATAAACCAGCCAGCCGGAAG
GGCCGAGCGCAGAAGTGGTCCTGCAACTTTATCCGCCTCCATCCAGTCTATTAATTGTTGCCGGGAAGCT
AGAGTAAGTAGTTCGCCAGTTAATAGTTTGCGCAACGTTGTTGCCATTGCTACAGGCATCGTGGTGTCAC
GCTCGTCGTTTGGTATGGCTTCATTCAGCTCCGGTTCCCAACGATCAAGGCGAGTTACATGATCCCCCAT
GTTGTGCAAAAAAGCGGTTAGCTCCTTCGGTCCTCCGATCGTTGTCAGAAGTAAGTTGGCCGCAGTGTTA
TCACTCATGGTTATGGCAGCACTGCATAATTCTCTTACTGTCATGCCATCCGTAAGATGCTTTTCTGTGA
CTGGTGAGTACTCAACCAAGTCATTCTGAGAATAGTGTATGCGGCGACCGAGTTGCTCTTGCCCGGCGTC
AATACGGGATAATACCGCGCCACATAGCAGAACTTTAAAAGTGCTCATCATTGGAAAACGTTCTTCGGGG
CGAAAACTCTCAAGGATCTTACCGCTGTTGAGATCCAGTTCGATGTAACCCACTCGTGCACCCAACTGAT
CTTCAGCATCTTTTACTTTCACCAGCGTTTCTGGGTGAGCAAAAACAGGAAGGCAAAATGCCGCAAAAAA
GGGAATAAGGGCGACACGGAAATGTTGAATACTCATACTCTTCCTTTTTCAATATTATTGAAGCATTTAT
CAGGGTTATTGTCTCATGAGCGGATACATATTTGAATGTATTTAGAAAAATAAACAAATAGGGGTTCCGC
GCACATTTCCCCGAAAAGTGCCACCTGACGTCTAAGAAACCATTATTATCATGACATTAACCTATAAAAA
TAGGCGTATCACGAGGCCCTTTCGTCTCGCGCGTTTCGGTGATGACGGTGAAAACCTCTGACACATGCAG
CTCCCGGAGACGGTCACAGCTTGTCTGTAAGCGGATGCCGGGAGCAGACAAGCCCGTCAGGGCGCGTCAG
CGGGTGTTGGCGGGTGTCGGGGCTGGCTTAACTATGCGGCATCAGAGCAGATTGTACTGAGAGTGCACCA
TATGGACATATTGTCGTTAGAACGCGGCTACAATTAATACATAACCTTATGTATCATACACATACG
Features (pLannotate 1.2.2; 12 found; start..end, strand, type, name):
      1..19      +  promoter       SP6 promoter: promoter for bacteriophage SP6 RNA polymerase
     96..149     +  CDS            mini-AID (fragment): minimal degron from the auxin-responsive IAA17 protein of Arabidopsis thaliana (Kubota et al., 2013) acts as an auxin-inducible degron (AID) in the presence of TIR1
    142..204     -  CDS            mini-AID (fragment): minimal degron from the auxin-responsive IAA17 protein of Arabidopsis thaliana (Kubota et al., 2013) acts as an auxin-inducible degron (AID) in the presence of TIR1
    301..1675    +  gene           hphMX6 (fragment): yeast selectable marker conferring hygromycin resistance
   1727..1916    +  terminator     CYC1 terminator: S. cerevisiae CYC1; transcription terminator for CYC1
   1991..2009    -  promoter       T7 promoter: promoter for bacteriophage T7 RNA polymerase
   2031..2084    -  CDS            lacI (fragment): lac repressor; lacI; The lac repressor binds to the lac operator to inhibit transcription in E. coli. This inhibition can be relieved by adding lactose or isopropyl-β-D-thiogalactopyranoside (IPTG).
   2267..2855    -  rep_origin     ori: high-copy-number ColE1/pMB1/pBR322/pUC origin of replication
   3026..3886    -  CDS            AmpR: β-lactamase; bla; confers resistance to ampicillin, carbenicillin, and related antibiotics
   3887..3991    -  promoter       AmpR promoter: bla
   4086..4121    +  CDS            rop (fragment): Rop protein, which maintains plasmids at low copy number; rop
   4223..4274    +  misc_feature   bom (fragment): basis of mobility region from pBR322
