[The description below was written by a language model from this plasmid's Addgene catalogue record and pLannotate feature annotations shown in this document.]
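Description:
pHyg-AID* is a pFA6a-derived plasmid of about 4.3 kb that serves as a PCR template for C-terminal tagging of genes in Saccharomyces cerevisiae, rather than as a vector maintained in yeast. It is propagated in E. coli at high copy from a ColE1/pUC-type origin with ampicillin selection through the β-lactamase gene. The annotation also picks up flanking SP6 and T7 phage promoters and small remnants of lacI, rop and bom, which are backbone leftovers with no evident role in the cassette.

The payload is a truncated auxin-inducible degron, AID*, corresponding to residues 71–114 of the Arabidopsis thaliana IAA17 (AXR3) protein. It is followed by an hphMX6-type hygromycin resistance marker and a CYC1 terminator annotated downstream of the marker. In typical use, the degron-plus-marker module is amplified with primers carrying homology to the 3′ end of a target gene and integrated by homologous recombination. This fuses the degron in frame to the endogenous protein, and transformants are selected on hygromycin. In strains expressing the plant F-box protein TIR1, adding auxin then triggers rapid ubiquitin-dependent degradation of the tagged protein, allowing conditional depletion. TIR1 is not encoded on this plasmid.

The depositor cautions that the IAA17 sequence carries an internal inversion of nucleotides 265–312 of the ORF, affecting amino acids 89–104. This matches the feature table, where the mini-AID is detected as two adjacent fragments on opposite strands. The record does not describe what effect this has on degron function.
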