Addgene plasmid #99515: pHyg-AID*
Purpose: C-terminal AID* degron cassette with HygR marker for S. cerevisiae
Depositing lab: Helle Ulrich. Depositing organization: Cancer Research UK. Publication: An expanded tool kit for the auxin-inducible degron system in budding yeast. Morawska M, Ulrich HD. Yeast. 2013 Sep;30(9):341-51. doi: 10.1002/yea.2967. Epub 2013 Jul 23. PubMed 23836714.
Backbone
  Vector backbone: pFA6a derivative
  Vector type: PCR template for yeast tagging cassette
  Selectable markers: Hygromycin
Growth in bacteria
  Bacterial resistance: Ampicillin, 100 μg/mL
  Growth temperature: 37°C
  Growth strain: DH5alpha
  Copy number: High Copy
Gene/Insert
  Gene/Insert name: IAA17(71-114) (alt names: AID (Auxin-inducible degron); AXR3)
  Species: A. thaliana (mustard weed)
  Mutation: internal inversion of nucleotides 265-312 of the IAA17 ORF, affecting aa89-104
  Entrez Gene: AXR3 (a.k.a. AT1G04250, AUXIN RESISTANT 3, AtIAA17, F19P19.31, F19P19_31, IAA17, indole-3-acetic acid inducible 17)
  Cloning method: Restriction Enzyme; 5′ cloning site Unknown (unknown if destroyed); 3′ cloning site Unknown (unknown if destroyed)
  Sequencing primers: 5′ CGTACGCTGCAGGTCGAC; 3′ TCGATGAATTCGAGCTCG
Resource information
  A portion of this plasmid was derived from a plasmid made by: The parent vector encoding AID was a kind gift from Masato Kanemaki (National Institute of Genetics, Mishima, Japan).
Terms and licenses: Academic/Nonprofit Terms; Industry Terms: Not Available to Industry
Depositor comments: Caution: internal inversion within the IAA17 sequence (aa89-104)
How to cite: pHyg-AID* was a gift from Helle Ulrich (Addgene plasmid # 99515 ; http://n2t.net/addgene:99515 ; RRID:Addgene_99515)
